>Addgene plasmid #139127 | FUS_LC_charge_RtoK | addgene full sequence | sequence record 274850 | Addgene NGS Result
AAGCGCTCATGAGCCCGAAGTGGCGAGCCCGATCTTCCCCATCGGTGATGTCGGCGATATAGGCGCCAGC
AACCGCACCTGTGGCGCCGGTGATGCCGGCCACGATGCGTCCGGCGTAGAGGATCGAGATCTCGATCCCG
CGAAATTAATACGACTCACTATAGGGGAATTGTGAGCGGATAACAATTCCCCTCTAGAAATAATTTTGTT
TAACTTTAAGAAGGAGATATACCATGGGCTCTGATAAAATTCATCATCATCATCATCACGAAAATCTTTA
TTTTCAAGGTCATATGGCGAAAAACGACTACACCCAACAGGCGACCCAAAAGTATGGTGCGTATCCGACC
CAGCCGGGCCAAGGTTACAGCCAGCAAAGCAAGCAACCGTACGGTCAGGACAGCTACAGCGGCTATAAAC
AAAGCACCGATACCAGCGGTTACGGCCAGAGCAGCTACAGCAGCTATGGTCAAAGCCAGAACACCGGTTA
TGGCACCCAAAGCACCCCGCAGGGTTACGGCAGCAAGGGTGGCTATGGTAGCAGCCAAAGCAGCCAGAGC
AGCTACGGCCAGCAAAGCAGCTATCCGGGTTATGGTGATCAACCGGCGCCGAGCGATACCAGCGGTAGCT
ACGGTAGCAGCAGCCAAAGCAGCAGCTACGGTCAGCCGAAGAGCGGCAGCTACAGCCAGCAACCGAAATA
TGGTGGCCAGCAACAGAGCTATGGTCAGCAACAAAGCTACAACCCGCCGCAGGGCTACGGTCAGCAAAAA
CAATACAAAAGCTAACTCGAGCACCACCACCACCACCACTGAGATCCGGCTGCTAACAAAGCCCGAAAGG
AAGCTGAGTTGGCTGCTGCCACCGCTGAGCAATAACTAGCATAACCCCTTGGGGCCTCTAAACGGGTCTT
GAGGGGTTTTTTGCTGAAAGGAGGAACTATATCCGGATTGGCGAATGGG
[124 nt withheld, positions 960-1083]
C
[91 nt withheld, positions 1085-1175]
A
[49 nt withheld, positions 1177-1225]
CCTTTGACGTTGGAGTCCACGTTCTTT
[37 nt withheld, positions 1253-1289]
ACCCTATCTCGGTCTATTCTTTTGATTTATAAGGGATTTTGCCGATTTCGGCCTATTGGTTAAAAAATGA
GCTGATTTAACAAAAATTTAACGCGAATTTTAACAAAATATTAACGCTTACAATTTAGGTGGCACTTTTC
GGGGAAATGTGCGCGGAACCCCTATTTGTTTATTTTTCTAAATACATTCAAATATGTATCCGCTCATGAA
TTAATTCTTAGAAAAACTCATCGAGCATCAAATGAAACTGCAATTTATTCATATCAGGATTATCAATACC
ATATTTTTGAAAAAGCCGTTTCTGTAATGAAGGAGAAAACTCACCGAGGCAGTTCCATAGGATGGCAAGA
TCCTGGTATCGGTCTGCGATTCCGACTCGTCCAACATCAATACAACCTATTAATTTCCCCTCGTCAAAAA
TAAGGTTATCAAGTGAGAAATCACCATGAGTGACGACTGAATCCGGTGAGAATGGCAAAAGTTTATGCAT
TTCTTTCCAGACTTGTTCAACAGGCCAGCCATTACGCTCGTCATCAAAATCACTCGCATCAACCAAACCG
TTATTCATTCGTGATTGCGCCTGAGCGAGACGAAATACGCGATCGCTGTTAAAAGGACAATTACAAACAG
GAATCGAATGCAACCGGCGCAGGAACACTGCCAGCGCATCAACAATATTTTCACCTGAATCAGGATATTC
TTCTAATACCTGGAATGCTGTTTTCCCGGGGATCGCAGTGGTGAGTAACCATGCATCATCAGGAGTACGG
ATAAAATGCTTGATGGTCGGAAGAGGCATAAATTCCGTCAGCCAGTTTAGTCTGACCATCTCATCTGTAA
CATCATTGGCAACGCTACCTTTGCCATGTTTCAGAAACAACTCTGGCGCATCGGGCTTCCCATACAATCG
ATAGATTGTCGCACCTGATTGCCCGACATTATCGCGAGCCCATTTATACCCATATAAATCAGCATCCATG
TTGGAATTTAATCGCGGCCTAGAGCAAGACGTTTCCCGTTGAATATGGCTCATAACACCCCTTGTATTAC
TGTTTATGTAAGCAGACAGTTTTATTGTTCATGACCAAAATCCCTTAACGTGAGTTTTCGTTCCACTGAG
CGTCAGACCCCGTAGAAAAGATCAAAGGATCTTCTTGAGATCCTTTTTTTCTGCGCGTAATCTGCTGCTT
GCAAACAAAAAAACCACCGCTACCAGCGGTGGTTTGTTTGCCGGATCAAGAGCTACCAACTCTTTTTCCG
AAGGTAACTGGCTTCAGCAGAGCGCAGATACCAAATACTGTCCTTCTAGTGTAGCCGTAGTTAGGCCACC
ACTTCAAGAACTCTGTAGCACCGCCTACATACCTCGCTCTGCTAATCCTGTTACCAGTGGCTGCTGCCAG
TGGCGATAAGTCGTGTCTTACCGGGTTGGACTCAAGACGATAGTTACCGGATAAGGCGCAGCGGTCGGGC
TGAACGGGGGGTTCGTGCACACAGCCCAGCTTGGAGCGAACGACCTACACCGAACTGAGATACCTACAGC
GTGAGCTATGAGAAAGCGCCACGCTTCCCGAAGGGAGAAAGGCGGACAGGTATCCGGTAAGCGGCAGGGT
CGGAACAGGAGAGCGCACGAGGGAGCTTCCAGGGGGAAACGCCTGGTATCTTTATAGTCCTGTCGGGTTT
CGCCACCTCTGACTTGAGCGTCGATTTTTGTGATGCTCGTCAGGGGGGCGGAGCCTATGGAAAAACGCCA
GCAACGCGGCCTTTTTACGGTTCCTGGCCTTTTGCTGGCCTTTTGCTCACATGTTCTTTCCTGCGTTATC
CCCTGATTCTGTGGATAACCGTATTACCGCCTTTGAGTGAGCTGATACCGCTCGCCGCAGCCGAACGACC
GAGCGCAGCGAGTCAGTGAGCGAGGAAGCGGAAGAGCGCCTGATGCGGTATTTTCTCCTTACGCATCTGT
GCGGTATTTCACACCGCAATGGTGCACTCTCAGTACAATCTGCTCTGATGCCGCATAGTTAAGCCAGTAT
ACACTCCGCTATCGCTACGTGACTGGGTCATGGCTGCGCCCCGACACCCGCCAACACCCGCTGACGCGCC
CTGACGGGCTTGTCTGCTCCCGGCATCCGCTTACAGACAAGCTGTGACCGTCTCCGGGAGCTGCATGTGT
CAGAGGTTTTCACCGTCATCACCGAAACGCGCGAGGCAGCTGCGGTAAAGCTCATCAGCGTGGTCGTGAA
GCGATTCACAGATGTCTGCCTGTTCATCCGCGTCCAGCTCGTTGAGTTTCTCCAGAAGCGTTAATGTCTG
GCTTCTGATAAAGCGGGCCATGTTAAGGGCGGTTTTTTCCTGTTTGGTCACTGATGCCTCCGTGTAAGGG
GGATTTCTGTTCATGGGGGTAATGATACCGATGAAACGAGAGAGGATGCTCACGATACGGGTTACTGATG
ATGAACATGCCCGGTTACTGGAACGTTGTGAGGGTAAACAACTGGCGGTATGGATGCGGCGGGACCAGAG
AAAAATCACTCAGGGTCAATGCCAGCGCTTCGTTAATACAGATGTAGGTGTTCCACAGGGTAGCCAGCAG
CATCCTGCGATGCAGATCCGGAACATAATGGTGCAGGGCGCTGACTTCCGCGTTTCCAGACTTTACGAAA
CACGGAAACCGAAGACCATTCATGTTGTTGCTCAGGTCGCAGACGTTTTGCAGCAGCAGTCGCTTCACGT
TCGCTCGCGTATCGGTGATTCATTCTGCTAACCAGTAAGGCAACCCCGCCAGCCTAGCCGGGTCCTCAAC
GACAGGAGCACGATCATGCGCACCCGTGGGGCCGCCATGCCGGCGATAATGGCCTGCTTCTCGCCGAAAC
GTTTGGTGGCGGGACCAGTGACGAAGGCTTGAGCGAGGGCGTGCAAGATTCCGAATACCGCAAGCGACAG
GCCGATCATCGTCGCGCTCCAGCGAAAGCGGTCCTCGCCGAAAATGACCCAGAGCGCTGCCGGCACCTGT
CCTACGAGTTGCATGATAAAGAAGACAGTCATAAGTGCGGCGACGATAGTCATGCCCCGCGCCCACCGGA
AGGAGCTGACTGGGTTGAAGGCTCTCAAGGGCATCGGTCGAGATCCCGGTGCCTAATGAGTGAGCTAACT
TACATTAATTGCGTTGCGCTCACTGCCCGCTTTCCAGTCGGGAAACCTGTCGTGCCAGCTGCATTAATGA
ATCGGCCAACGCGCGGGGAGAGGCGGTTTGCGTATTGGGCGCCAGGGTGGTTTTTCTTTTCACCAGTGAG
ACGGGCAACAGCTGATTGCCCTTCACCGCCTGGCCCTGAGAGAGTTGCAGCAAGCGGTCCACGCTGGTTT
GCCCCAGCAGGCGAAAATCCTGTTTGATGGTGGTTAACGGCGGGATATAACATGAGCTGTCTTCGGTATC
GTCGTATCCCACTACCGAGATATCCGCACCAACGCGCAGCCCGGACTCGGTAATGGCGCGCATTGCGCCC
AGCGCCATCTGATCGTTGGCAACCAGCATCGCAGTGGGAACGATGCCCTCATTCAGCATTTGCATGGTTT
GTTGAAAACCGGACATGGCACTCCAGTCGCCTTCCCGTTCCGCTATCGGCTGAATTTGATTGCGAGTGAG
ATATTTATGCCAGCCAGCCAGACGCAGACGCGCCGAGACAGAACTTAATGGGCCCGCTAACAGCGCGATT
TGCTGGTGACCCAATGCGACCAGATGCTCCACGCCCAGTCGCGTACCGTCTTCATGGGAGAAAATAATAC
TGTTGATGGGTGTCTGGTCAGAGACATCAAGAAATAACGCCGGAACATTAGTGCAGGCAGCTTCCACAGC
AATGGCATCCTGGTCATCCAGCGGATAGTTAATGATCAGCCCACTGACGCGTTGCGCGAGAAGATTGTGC
ACCGCCGCTTTACAGGCTTCGACGCCGCTTCGTTCTACCATCGACACCACCACGCTGGCACCCAGTTGAT
CGGCGCGAGATTTAATCGCCGCGACAATTTGCGACGGCGCGTGCAGGGCCAGACTGGAGGTGGCAACGCC
AATCAGCAACGACTGTTTGCCCGCCAGTTGTTGTGCCACGCGGTTGGGAATGTAATTCAGCTCCGCCATC
GCCGCTTCCACTTTTTCCCGCGTTTTCGCAGAAACGTGGCTGGCCTGGTTCACCACGCGGGAAACGGTCT
GATAAGAGACACCGGCATACTCTGCGACATCGTATAACGTTACTGGTTTCACATTCACCACCCTGAATTG
ACTCTCTTCCGGGCGCTATCATGCCATACCGCGAAAGGTTTTGCGCCATTCGATGGTGTCCGGGATCTCG
ACGCTCTCCCTTATGCGACTCCTGCATTAGGAAGCAGCCCAGTAGTAGGTTGAGGCCGTTGAGCACCGCC
GCCGCAAGGAATGGTGCATGCAAGGAGATGGCGCCCAACAGTCCCCCGGCCACGGGGCCTGCCACCATAC
CCACGCCGAAAC
Features (pLannotate 1.2.2; 20 found; start..end, strand, type, name):
    147..165     +  promoter       T7 promoter: promoter for bacteriophage T7 RNA polymerase
    166..190     +  protein_bind   lac operator: The lac repressor binds to the lac operator to inhibit transcription in E. coli. This inhibition can be relieved by adding lactose or isopropyl-β-D-thiogalactopyranoside (IPTG). lac repressor encoded by lacI
    205..227     +  RBS            RBS: efficient ribosome binding site from bacteriophage T7 gene 10 (Olins and Rangwala, 1989)
    252..268     +  CDS            capTEV™ (fragment): composite tag for in vivo biotinylation, TEV protease cleavage, and 6xHis tagging
    294..782     +  CDS            FUS (fragment): FUS_HUMAN - Also known as TLS. Experimental evidence at protein level: Swiss-Prot protein existence level 1. DNA/RNA-binding protein that plays a role in various cellular processes such as transcription regulation, RNA splicing, RNA transport, DNA repair and damage response (PubMed:27731383). Binds to nascent pre-mRNAs and acts as a molecular mediator between RNA polymerase II and U1 small nuclear ribonucleoprotein thereby coupling transcription and splicing (PubMed:26124092). Binds also its own pre- mRNA and autoregulates its expression; this autoregulation mechanism is mediated by non-sense-
    792..809     +  CDS            9xHis (fragment): 9xHis affinity tag
    819..868     +  CDS            SET1 (fragment): solubility-enhancement tag derived from T7 phage gene 10B
    876..923     +  terminator     T7 terminator: transcription terminator for bacteriophage T7 RNA polymerase
    960..1388    +  rep_origin     f1 ori (sequence partly withheld): f1 bacteriophage origin of replication; arrow indicates direction of (+) strand synthesis
   1441..1498    +  promoter       AmpR promoter (fragment): bla
   1507..2322    -  CDS            KanR: aminoglycoside phosphotransferase; aph(3')-Ia; confers resistance to kanamycin in bacteria or G418 (Geneticin®) in eukaryotes
   2444..3032    +  rep_origin     ori: high-copy-number ColE1/pMB1/pBR322/pUC origin of replication
   3218..3357    -  misc_feature   bom: basis of mobility region from pBR322
   3459..3650    -  CDS            rop: Rop protein, which maintains plasmids at low copy number; rop
   3667..4047    +  CDS            YPB1_ECOLX: Protein predicted: Swiss-Prot protein existence level 4. From Escherichia coli.
   4119..4410    -  CDS            TcR (fragment): tetracycline efflux protein; tet; confers resistance to tetracycline
   4425..4446    -  protein_bind   CAP binding site: CAP binding activates transcription in the presence of cAMP. E. coli catabolite activator protein
   4459..5541    -  CDS            lacI: lac repressor; lacI; The lac repressor binds to the lac operator to inhibit transcription in E. coli. This inhibition can be relieved by adding lactose or isopropyl-β-D-thiogalactopyranoside (IPTG).
   5542..5619    -  promoter       lacI promoter: lacI
   5627..125     -  CDS            TcR (fragment) (across the origin): tetracycline efflux protein; tet; confers resistance to tetracycline
