[The description below was written by a language model from this plasmid's Addgene catalogue record and pLannotate feature annotations shown in this document.]
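Description:
FUS_LC_charge_RtoK is a bacterial expression plasmid built on the pJ411 backbone for producing an engineered variant of the low-complexity (LC) domain of human FUS in E. coli. According to the record, lysine and aspartate residues were added to the FUS LC so that its charge patterning matches that of the hnRNPA2 LC, with lysines used where arginines would otherwise appear. The annotated sequence (5,781 nt) shows a FUS-derived coding segment of roughly 490 nt. It is preceded by a short match to a His/TEV-type composite tag and followed by a short histidine-tag match and a small fragment resembling a T7 gene 10-derived solubility tag. These are partial annotation hits, so the exact tag architecture and reading frame of the expressed protein are not fully established by the record.

Expression is driven by a T7 promoter with an adjacent lac operator and the T7 gene 10 ribosome binding site, and it ends at a T7 terminator. A plasmid-borne lacI gene with its own promoter supplies repressor, so transcription is IPTG-inducible in hosts that provide T7 RNA polymerase. The plasmid is selected with kanamycin through an aph(3')-Ia cassette and replicates from a ColE1/pMB1-type origin. The catalogue lists it as high copy, although rop and bom elements from pBR322 are also annotated. An f1 origin and remnant tetracycline-resistance gene fragments are also present as backbone features. The associated work concerns hnRNPA2 granule partitioning, which suggests the recombinant protein serves as a comparison for how charge pattern and arginine versus lysine identity influence the behaviour of LC domains.
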