Addgene plasmid #139127: FUS_LC_charge_RtoK
Purpose: express FUS LC with hnRNPA2-like charge patterning where all R are changed to K
Depositing lab: Nicolas Fawzi. Depositing organization: Brown University. Publication: Tyrosine phosphorylation regulates hnRNPA2 granule protein partitioning and reduces neurodegeneration. Ryan VH, Perdikari TM, Naik MT, Saueressig CF, Lins J, Dignon GL, Mittal J, Hart AC, Fawzi NL. EMBO J. 2021 Feb 1;40(3):e105001. doi: 10.15252/embj.2020105001. Epub 2020 Dec 22. PubMed 33349959.
Backbone
  Vector backbone: pJ411
  Vector type: Bacterial Expression
Growth in bacteria
  Bacterial resistance: Kanamycin, 50 μg/mL
  Growth temperature: 37°C
  Growth strain: DH5alpha
  Copy number: High Copy
Gene/Insert
  Gene/Insert name: FUS
  Species: H. sapiens (human)
  Mutation: Add K and D to FUS LC so it has the same charge patterning as hnRNPA2 LC
  Entrez Gene: FUS (a.k.a. ALS6, ETM4, FUS1, HNRNPP2, POMP75, TLS, altFUS)
  Cloning method: Restriction Enzyme; 5′ cloning site unknown (unknown if destroyed)
Terms and licenses: Academic/Nonprofit Terms; Industry Terms: Not Available to Industry
How to cite: FUS_LC_charge_RtoK was a gift from Nicolas Fawzi (Addgene plasmid # 139127 ; http://n2t.net/addgene:139127 ; RRID:Addgene_139127)
