>Addgene plasmid #139127 | FUS_LC_charge_RtoK | depositor partial sequence | sequence record 269192 | insert
CATATGGCGAAAAACGACTACACCCAACAGGCGACCCAAAAGTATGGTGCGTATCCGACCCAGCCGGGCC
AAGGTTACAGCCAGCAAAGCAAGCAACCGTACGGTCAGGACAGCTACAGCGGCTATAAACAAAGCACCGA
TACCAGCGGTTACGGCCAGAGCAGCTACAGCAGCTATGGTCAAAGCCAGAACACCGGTTATGGCACCCAA
AGCACCCCGCAGGGTTACGGCAGCAAGGGTGGCTATGGTAGCAGCCAAAGCAGCCAGAGCAGCTACGGCC
AGCAAAGCAGCTATCCGGGTTATGGTGATCAACCGGCGCCGAGCGATACCAGCGGTAGCTACGGTAGCAG
CAGCCAAAGCAGCAGCTACGGTCAGCCGAAGAGCGGCAGCTACAGCCAGCAACCGAAATATGGTGGCCAG
CAACAGAGCTATGGTCAGCAACAAAGCTACAACCCGCCGCAGGGCTACGGTCAGCAAAAACAATACAAAA
GCTAACTCGAG
